Addgene plasmid #161119: pDONR221-MFSD6_STOP
Purpose: Gateway entry clone with codon-optimized ORF sequence for subcloning into custom expression vectors. Contains a STOP codon at the end of the codon-optimized ORF sequence.
Depositing lab: RESOLUTE Consortium & Giulio Superti-Furga. Depositing organization: CeMM Research Center for Molecular Medicine. Publication: The RESOLUTE consortium: unlocking SLC transporters for drug discovery. Superti-Furga G, Lackner D, Wiedmer T, Ingles-Prieto A, Barbosa B, Girardi E, Goldmann U, Gurtl B, Klavins K, Klimek C, Lindinger S, Lineiro-Retes E, Muller AC, Onstein S, Redinger G, Reil D, Sedlyarov V, Wolf G, Crawford M, Everley R, ... Steppan CM. Nat Rev Drug Discov. 2020 Jul;19(7):429-430. doi: 10.1038/d41573-020-00056-6. PubMed 32265506.
Backbone
  Vector backbone: pDONR221
  Backbone manufacturer: ThermoFisher Scientific
  Backbone size w/o insert (bp): 2550
  Vector type: Mammalian Expression
Growth in bacteria
  Bacterial resistance: Kanamycin, 50 μg/mL
  Growth temperature: 37°C
  Growth strain: NEB Stable
  Copy number: High Copy
Gene/Insert
  Gene/Insert name: MFSD6 (alt name: FLJ20160)
  Species: H. sapiens (human)
  Insert size (bp): 2376
  Entrez Gene: MFSD6 (a.k.a. MMR2, hMMR2, FLJ20160)
  Cloning method: Gateway Cloning
  Sequencing primers: 5′ M13-fwd; 3′ M13-rev
Terms and licenses: Academic/Nonprofit Terms; Industry Terms
Depositor comments: This plasmid contains a STOP codon at the end of the codon-optimized ORF. For the version of this plasmid that does not contain a STOP codon, please see Addgene plasmid 131953 For more information on the full Resolute plasmid collection, please see www.addgene.org/depositor-collections/re-solute/. Please provide your feedback on this plasmid to the RESOLUTE consortium by filling out their RESOLUTE repository feedback form: https://forms.office.com/Pages/ResponsePage.aspx?id=0e05yklzmkS7rjFGQL4N7z4feCLQvEJAmVcOCM_u885UN1JJRko0Ukg4TVQwNTZLOUxPQVJWT1NHUCQlQCN0PWcu
How to cite: pDONR221-MFSD6_STOP was a gift from RESOLUTE Consortium & Giulio Superti-Furga (Addgene plasmid # 161119 ; http://n2t.net/addgene:161119 ; RRID:Addgene_161119)
