[The description below was written by a language model from this plasmid's Addgene catalogue record and pLannotate feature annotations shown in this document.]
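Description:
pDONR221-MFSD6_STOP is a Gateway entry clone built on the pDONR221 backbone, carrying a codon-optimized open reading frame for human MFSD6 (also known as MMR2 or FLJ20160), a major facilitator superfamily domain-containing protein. It belongs to a large plasmid collection assembled by a consortium studying solute carrier (SLC) transporters. The sequenced plasmid is about 4.9 kb. It is maintained in E. coli at high copy through a ColE1/pUC-type origin and selected with kanamycin through an aminoglycoside phosphotransferase (KanR) gene.

The roughly 2.4 kb MFSD6 coding sequence sits between attL1 and attL2 sites, the recombination sites used by LR Clonase to move an insert directionally into any attR-containing destination vector. Although the catalogue lists the vector type as mammalian expression, the annotated features show no eukaryotic promoter or polyadenylation signal driving the ORF. Expression therefore depends on the destination vector chosen after recombination. The rrnB T1 and T2 terminators upstream of attL1 shield the insert from read-through transcription from the backbone in bacteria. A T7 promoter lies just beyond attL2, oriented back toward the insert. The short lacI and lacZα fragments are backbone remnants with no functional role, and M13 forward and reverse priming sites flank the cassette for sequence verification.

As the name indicates, this version keeps a stop codon at the end of the ORF. It is thus suited to expressing untagged protein or N-terminally tagged fusions, but not C-terminal fusions, for which the depositors offer a companion clone without the stop codon.
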