Features (pLannotate 1.2.2; 10 found; start..end, strand, type, name):
    121..213     +  CDS            lacI (fragment): lac repressor; lacI; The lac repressor binds to the lac operator to inhibit transcription in E. coli. This inhibition can be relieved by adding lactose or isopropyl-β-D-thiogalactopyranoside (IPTG).
    268..295     -  terminator     rrnB T2 terminator: transcription terminator T2 from the E. coli rrnB gene
    427..470     +  terminator     rrnB T1 terminator: Escherichia coli rrnB; transcription terminator T1 from the E. coli rrnB gene
    517..553     -  CDS            lacZα (fragment): LacZα fragment of β-galactosidase; lacZ fragment
    569..668     +  protein_bind   attL1: mutant version of attL; recombination site for the Gateway® LR reaction LR Clonase™
    674..3046    +  CDS            MFSD6: MFSD6_HUMAN - Also known as MMR2. Experimental evidence at protein level: Swiss-Prot protein existence level 1. From Homo sapiens (Human).
   3051..3150    -  protein_bind   attL2: mutant version of attL; recombination site for the Gateway® LR reaction LR Clonase™
   3168..3186    -  promoter       T7 promoter: promoter for bacteriophage T7 RNA polymerase
   3320..4129    +  CDS            KanR: aminoglycoside phosphotransferase; aph(3')-Ia; confers resistance to kanamycin in bacteria or G418 (Geneticin®) in eukaryotes
   4276..4864    +  rep_origin     ori: high-copy-number ColE1/pMB1/pBR322/pUC origin of replication
>Addgene plasmid #161119 | pDONR221-MFSD6_STOP | addgene full sequence | sequence record 444348 | Addgene NGS Result
CTTTCCTGCGTTATCCCCTGATTCTGTGGATAACCGTATTACCGCCTTTGAGTGAGCTGATACCGCTCGC
CGCAGCCGAACGACCGAGCGCAGCGAGTCAGTGAGCGAGGAAGCGGAAGAGCGCCCAATACGCAAACCGC
CTCTCCCCGCGCGTTGGCCGATTCATTAATGCAGCTGGCACGACAGGTTTCCCGACTGGAAAGCGGGCAG
TGAGCGCAACGCAATTAATACGCGTACCGCTAGCCAGGAAGAGTTTGTAGAAACGCAAAAAGGCCATCCG
TCAGGATGGCCTTCTGCTTAGTTTGATGCCTGGCAGTTTATGGCGGGCGTCCTGCCCGCCACCCTCCGGG
CCGTTGCTTCACAACGTTCAAATCCGCTCCCGGCGGATTTGTCCTACTCAGGAGAGCGTTCACCGACAAA
CAACAGATAAAACGAAAGGCCCAGTCTTCCGACTGAGCCTTTCGTTTTATTTGATGCCTGGCAGTTCCCT
ACTCTCGCGTTAACGCTAGCATGGATGTTTTCCCAGTCACGACGTTGTAAAACGACGGCCAGTCTTAAGC
TCGGGCCCCAAATAATGATTTTATTTTGACTGATAGTGACCTGTTCGTTGCAACACATTGATGAGCAATG
CTTTTTTATAATGCCAACTTTGTACAAAAAAGCAGGCTCCACCATGGCCGACGATAAGGTGGCCATCCTG
ACCGACGATGAGGAGGAGCAGAAGCGGAAGTACGTGCTGGCCGACCCTTTCAACGGCATCTCCAGAGAGC
CAGAGCCCCCTTCTAATGAGACACCCAGCTCCACCGAGACATCCGCCATCCCCGAGGAGGAGATCGACTG
GATCGAGAAGCACTGCGTGAAGATCAACAATGATCTGCTGATCTCTAAGGTGTTTTACTTCTTTTTCTAC
TCCGCCTATGGCTCTCTGTATCCTCTGCTGCCAGTGTACTATAAGCAGCTGGGCATGAGCCCATCCCAGT
CTGGACTGCTGGTGGGCATCCGGTACTTCATCGAGTTTTGTTCTGCCCCTTTCTGGGGAGTGGTGGCAGA
TCGGTTCAAGAAGGGCAAGATCGTGCTGCTGTTCAGCCTGCTGTGCTGGGTGCTGTTCAACCTGGGCATC
GGCTTTGTGAAGCCTGCCACCCTGAGATGCGTGCCCAAGATCCGCCCTACCACACACCCAACAAACGCCA
GCCACCAGCTGACCATCCTGCCAACAAATTCTAGCTTCACCAGCTTTCTGACAATCTCCCCCAAGATGCG
GGAGAAGAGAAACCTGCTGGAGACCCGGCTGAACGTGAGCGACACCGTGACACTGCCAACCGCACCTAAC
ATGAATAGCGAGCCCACACTGCAGCCTCAGACCGGAGAGATCACAAACCGCATGATGGATCTGACCCTGA
ATTCCTCTACCGCCACACCAGTGTCTCCCGGCAGCGTGACAAAGGAGACCACAACCGTGATCGTGACAAC
CACAAAGTCCCTGCCCTCTGACCAGGTCATGCTGGTGTACGATCAGCAGGAGGTGGAGGCCATCTTCCTG
GTCATCCTGGTGGTGGTCATCATCGGCGAGTTTTTCTCCGCCAGCTCCGTGACCATCGTGGACACCGTGA
CACTGCAGTACCTGGGCAAGCACCGGGATAGATATGGACTGCAGAGGATGTGGGGAAGCCTGGGATGGGG
ACTGGCAATGCTGTCCGTGGGAATCGGCATCGACTACACCCACATCGAGGTGCTGATCGATGGCAAGGGC
TGCAAGCCACCCGAGTACCGCAATTATCAGATCGTGTTCATCGTGTTTGGCGTGCTGATGACCATGGCCC
TGATCGTGGCCACACAGTTTAGGTTCCGCTATAACCACTTCAAGAATGACGATTCCAAGGGCAAGGAGGT
GGAGATCCCTCAGGTGGAGCGGAACAATTCTACCGAGTCTAGCGAGGAGACACCAACCACAACCAGCCAC
TCCCAGGCCTTTAACTTCTGGGACCTGATCAAGCTGCTGTGCTCTGTGCAGTACGGCAGCGTGCTGTTCG
TGGCCTGGTTCATGGGCTTTGGCTACGGCTTCGTGTTCACCTTCCTGTATTGGCACCTGGAGGATCTGAA
TGGCACAACCACACTGTTTGGCGTGTGCAGCGTGCTGTCCCACGTGTCTGAGCTGACCGCCTACTTCTTC
AGCCACAAGCTGATCGAGCTGATCGGCCACATCAGGGTGCTGTACATCGGCCTGGCCTGTAACACAGCCC
GCTACATCTATATCTCCTATCTGGAGAATGCCTGGACCGTGCTGCCTATGGAGGTGCTGCAGGGAGTGAC
ACACGCAGCAATCTGGGCAGCATGCATCAGCTACCTGTCCGCCGCAGTGCCTCCAGAGCTGAGGACCAGC
GCCCAGGGCATCCTGCAGGGCCTGCACCTGGGACTGGGAAGGGGATGCGGAGCCATGATCGGCGGCGTGC
TGGTGAACTATTTCGGAGCAGCAGCCACCTTTCGGGGAATCGGCATGGCCTGTCTGGTCATCCTGCTGCT
GTTCGCCCTGATCCAGTGGCTGGCCGTGCCTGACGAGGAGGAGGATAAGACAATGCTGGCCGAGAGAATC
CCAGTGCCCTCCTCTCCTGTGCCAATCGCCACCATCGACCTGGTGCAGCAGCAGACAGAGGATGTGATGC
CACGGATCGAGCCCAGACTGCCCCCTAAGAAGACCAAGCACCAGGAGGAGCAGGAGGACGTGAACAAGCC
TGCCTGGGGCGTGAGCTCCTCTCCATGGGTGACCTTCGTGTACGCCCTGTATCAGATCAAGGAGATGATG
CAGCTGACCAGGGATAACAGGGCAAGCGAGATCCAGCCACTGCAGGGCACAAACGAGAATCGGGAGAATT
CCCCTGCAGGAAGAGCACAGCCAGTGCCTTGCGAGACCCACTCTGACCCAAGCAGGAATCAGCCAAGCCC
AGATGCAGCAGCATCCCAGACCCAGACATCTCCTGCCCACCCAAGCGTGGACCCCTGTACCGAGGAGTCC
GAGGAGCAGCAGGCACAGCTGGCCGCCGGCGGCCACTAAGACCCAGCTTTCTTGTACAAAGTTGGCATTA
TAAGAAAGCATTGCTTATCAATTTGTTGCAACGAACAGGTCACTATCAGTCAAAATAAAATCATTATTTG
CCATCCAGCTGATATCCCCTATAGTGAGTCGTATTACATGGTCATAGCTGTTTCCTGGCAGCTCTGGCCC
GTGTCTCAAAATCTCTGATGTTACATTGCACAAGATAAAAATATATCATCATGAACAATAAAACTGTCTG
CTTACATAAACAGTAATACAAGGGGTGTTATGAGCCATATTCAACGGGAAACGTCGAGGCCGCGATTAAA
TTCCAACATGGATGCTGATTTATATGGGTATAAATGGGCTCGCGATAATGTCGGGCAATCAGGTGCGACA
ATCTATCGCTTGTATGGGAAGCCCGATGCGCCAGAGTTGTTTCTGAAACATGGCAAAGGTAGCGTTGCCA
ATGATGTTACAGATGAGATGGTCAGACTAAACTGGCTGACGGAATTTATGCCTCTTCCGACCATCAAGCA
TTTTATCCGTACTCCTGATGATGCATGGTTACTCACCACTGCGATCCCCGGAAAAACAGCATTCCAGGTA
TTAGAAGAATATCCTGATTCAGGTGAAAATATTGTTGATGCGCTGGCAGTGTTCCTGCGCCGGTTGCATT
CGATTCCTGTTTGTAATTGTCCTTTTAACAGCGATCGCGTATTTCGTCTCGCTCAGGCGCAATCACGAAT
GAATAACGGTTTGGTTGATGCGAGTGATTTTGATGACGAGCGTAATGGCTGGCCTGTTGAACAAGTCTGG
AAAGAAATGCATAAACTTTTGCCATTCTCACCGGATTCAGTCGTCACTCATGGTGATTTCTCACTTGATA
ACCTTATTTTTGACGAGGGGAAATTAATAGGTTGTATTGATGTTGGACGAGTCGGAATCGCAGACCGATA
CCAGGATCTTGCCATCCTATGGAACTGCCTCGGTGAGTTTTCTCCTTCATTACAGAAACGGCTTTTTCAA
AAATATGGTATTGATAATCCTGATATGAATAAATTGCAGTTTCATTTGATGCTCGATGAGTTTTTCTAAT
CAGAATTGGTTAATTGGTTGTAACACTGGCAGAGCATTACGCTGACTTGACGGGACGGCGCAAGCTCATG
ACCAAAATCCCTTAACGTGAGTTACGCGTCGTTCCACTGAGCGTCAGACCCCGTAGAAAAGATCAAAGGA
TCTTCTTGAGATCCTTTTTTTCTGCGCGTAATCTGCTGCTTGCAAACAAAAAAACCACCGCTACCAGCGG
TGGTTTGTTTGCCGGATCAAGAGCTACCAACTCTTTTTCCGAAGGTAACTGGCTTCAGCAGAGCGCAGAT
ACCAAATACTGTTCTTCTAGTGTAGCCGTAGTTAGGCCACCACTTCAAGAACTCTGTAGCACCGCCTACA
TACCTCGCTCTGCTAATCCTGTTACCAGTGGCTGCTGCCAGTGGCGATAAGTCGTGTCTTACCGGGTTGG
ACTCAAGACGATAGTTACCGGATAAGGCGCAGCGGTCGGGCTGAACGGGGGGTTCGTGCACACAGCCCAG
CTTGGAGCGAACGACCTACACCGAACTGAGATACCTACAGCGTGAGCTATGAGAAAGCGCCACGCTTCCC
GAAGGGAGAAAGGCGGACAGGTATCCGGTAAGCGGCAGGGTCGGAACAGGAGAGCGCACGAGGGAGCTTC
CAGGGGGAAACGCCTGGTATCTTTATAGTCCTGTCGGGTTTCGCCACCTCTGACTTGAGCGTCGATTTTT
GTGATGCTCGTCAGGGGGGCGGAGCCTATGGAAAAACGCCAGCAACGCGGCCTTTTTACGGTTCCTGGCC
TTTTGCTGGCCTTTTGCTCACATGTT
