Features (pLannotate 1.2.2; 10 found; start..end, strand, type, name):
    121..213     +  CDS            lacI (fragment): lac repressor; lacI; The lac repressor binds to the lac operator to inhibit transcription in E. coli. This inhibition can be relieved by adding lactose or isopropyl-β-D-thiogalactopyranoside (IPTG).
    268..295     -  terminator     rrnB T2 terminator: transcription terminator T2 from the E. coli rrnB gene
    427..470     +  terminator     rrnB T1 terminator: Escherichia coli rrnB; transcription terminator T1 from the E. coli rrnB gene
    517..553     -  CDS            lacZα (fragment): LacZα fragment of β-galactosidase; lacZ fragment
    569..668     +  protein_bind   attL1: mutant version of attL; recombination site for the Gateway® LR reaction LR Clonase™
    674..3046    +  CDS            MFSD6: MFSD6_HUMAN - Also known as MMR2. Experimental evidence at protein level: Swiss-Prot protein existence level 1. From Homo sapiens (Human).
   3051..3150    -  protein_bind   attL2: mutant version of attL; recombination site for the Gateway® LR reaction LR Clonase™
   3168..3186    -  promoter       T7 promoter: promoter for bacteriophage T7 RNA polymerase
   3320..4129    +  CDS            KanR: aminoglycoside phosphotransferase; aph(3')-Ia; confers resistance to kanamycin in bacteria or G418 (Geneticin®) in eukaryotes
   4276..4864    +  rep_origin     ori: high-copy-number ColE1/pMB1/pBR322/pUC origin of replication
>Addgene plasmid #161119 | pDONR221-MFSD6_STOP | analyzer sequence | sequence record 312172
CTTTCCTGCGTTATCCCCTGATTCTGTGGATAACCGTATTACCGCCTTTGAGTGAGCTGATACCGCTCGC
CGCAGCCGAACGACCGAGCGCAGCGAGTCAGTGAGCGAGGAAGCGGAAGAGCGCCCAATACGCAAACCGC
CTCTCCCCGCGCGTTGGCCGATTCATTAATGCAGCTGGCACGACAGGTTTCCCGACTGGAAAGCGGGCAG
TGAGCGCAACGCAATTAATACGCGTACCGCTAGCCAGGAAGAGTTTGTAGAAACGCAAAAAGGCCATCCG
TCAGGATGGCCTTCTGCTTAGTTTGATGCCTGGCAGTTTATGGCGGGCGTCCTGCCCGCCACCCTCCGGG
CCGTTGCTTCACAACGTTCAAATCCGCTCCCGGCGGATTTGTCCTACTCAGGAGAGCGTTCACCGACAAA
CAACAGATAAAACGAAAGGCCCAGTCTTCCGACTGAGCCTTTCGTTTTATTTGATGCCTGGCAGTTCCCT
ACTCTCGCGTTAACGCTAGCATGGATGTTTTCCCAGTCACGACGTTGTAAAACGACGGCCAGTCTTAAGC
TCGGGCCCCAAATAATGATTTTATTTTGACTGATAGTGACCTGTTCGTTGCAACACATTGATGAGCAATG
CTTTTTTATAATGCCAACTTTGTACAAAAAAGCAGGCTCCACCATGGCCGACGATAAGGTGGCCATCCTG
ACCGACGATGAGGAGGAGCAGAAGCGGAAGTACGTGCTGGCCGACCCTTTCAACGGCATCTCCAGAGAGC
CAGAGCCCCCTTCTAATGAGACACCCAGCTCCACCGAGACATCCGCCATCCCCGAGGAGGAGATCGACTG
GATCGAGAAGCACTGCGTGAAGATCAACAATGATCTGCTGATCTCTAAGGTGTTTTACTTCTTTTTCTAC
TCCGCCTATGGCTCTCTGTATCCTCTGCTGCCAGTGTACTATAAGCAGCTGGGCATGAGCCCATCCCAGT
CTGGACTGCTGGTGGGCATCCGGTACTTCATCGAGTTTTGTTCTGCCCCTTTCTGGGGAGTGGTGGCAGA
TCGGTTCAAGAAGGGCAAGATCGTGCTGCTGTTCAGCCTGCTGTGCTGGGTGCTGTTCAACCTGGGCATC
GGCTTTGTGAAGCCTGCCACCCTGAGATGCGTGCCCAAGATCCGCCCTACCACACACCCAACAAACGCCA
GCCACCAGCTGACCATCCTGCCAACAAATTCTAGCTTCACCAGCTTTCTGACAATCTCCCCCAAGATGCG
GGAGAAGAGAAACCTGCTGGAGACCCGGCTGAACGTGAGCGACACCGTGACACTGCCAACCGCACCTAAC
ATGAATAGCGAGCCCACACTGCAGCCTCAGACCGGAGAGATCACAAACCGCATGATGGATCTGACCCTGA
ATTCCTCTACCGCCACACCAGTGTCTCCCGGCAGCGTGACAAAGGAGACCACAACCGTGATCGTGACAAC
CACAAAGTCCCTGCCCTCTGACCAGGTCATGCTGGTGTACGATCAGCAGGAGGTGGAGGCCATCTTCCTG
GTCATCCTGGTGGTGGTCATCATCGGCGAGTTTTTCTCCGCCAGCTCCGTGACCATCGTGGACACCGTGA
CACTGCAGTACCTGGGCAAGCACCGGGATAGATATGGACTGCAGAGGATGTGGGGAAGCCTGGGATGGGG
ACTGGCAATGCTGTCCGTGGGAATCGGCATCGACTACACCCACATCGAGGTGCTGATCGATGGCAAGGGC
TGCAAGCCACCCGAGTACCGCAATTATCAGATCGTGTTCATCGTGTTTGGCGTGCTGATGACCATGGCCC
TGATCGTGGCCACACAGTTTAGGTTCCGCTATAACCACTTCAAGAATGACGATTCCAAGGGCAAGGAGGT
GGAGATCCCTCAGGTGGAGCGGAACAATTCTACCGAGTCTAGCGAGGAGACACCAACCACAACCAGCCAC
TCCCAGGCCTTTAACTTCTGGGACCTGATCAAGCTGCTGTGCTCTGTGCAGTACGGCAGCGTGCTGTTCG
TGGCCTGGTTCATGGGCTTTGGCTACGGCTTCGTGTTCACCTTCCTGTATTGGCACCTGGAGGATCTGAA
TGGCACAACCACACTGTTTGGCGTGTGCAGCGTGCTGTCCCACGTGTCTGAGCTGACCGCCTACTTCTTC
AGCCACAAGCTGATCGAGCTGATCGGCCACATCAGGGTGCTGTACATCGGCCTGGCCTGTAACACAGCCC
GCTACATCTATATCTCCTATCTGGAGAATGCCTGGACCGTGCTGCCTATGGAGGTGCTGCAGGGAGTGAC
ACACGCAGCAATCTGGGCAGCATGCATCAGCTACCTGTCCGCCGCAGTGCCTCCAGAGCTGAGGACCAGC
GCCCAGGGCATCCTGCAGGGCCTGCACCTGGGACTGGGAAGGGGATGCGGAGCCATGATCGGCGGCGTGC
TGGTGAACTATTTCGGAGCAGCAGCCACCTTTCGGGGAATCGGCATGGCCTGTCTGGTCATCCTGCTGCT
GTTCGCCCTGATCCAGTGGCTGGCCGTGCCTGACGAGGAGGAGGATAAGACAATGCTGGCCGAGAGAATC
CCAGTGCCCTCCTCTCCTGTGCCAATCGCCACCATCGACCTGGTGCAGCAGCAGACAGAGGATGTGATGC
CACGGATCGAGCCCAGACTGCCCCCTAAGAAGACCAAGCACCAGGAGGAGCAGGAGGACGTGAACAAGCC
TGCCTGGGGCGTGAGCTCCTCTCCATGGGTGACCTTCGTGTACGCCCTGTATCAGATCAAGGAGATGATG
CAGCTGACCAGGGATAACAGGGCAAGCGAGATCCAGCCACTGCAGGGCACAAACGAGAATCGGGAGAATT
CCCCTGCAGGAAGAGCACAGCCAGTGCCTTGCGAGACCCACTCTGACCCAAGCAGGAATCAGCCAAGCCC
AGATGCAGCAGCATCCCAGACCCAGACATCTCCTGCCCACCCAAGCGTGGACCCCTGTACCGAGGAGTCC
GAGGAGCAGCAGGCACAGCTGGCCGCCGGCGGCCACTAAGACCCAGCTTTCTTGTACAAAGTTGGCATTA
TAAGAAAGCATTGCTTATCAATTTGTTGCAACGAACAGGTCACTATCAGTCAAAATAAAATCATTATTTG
CCATCCAGCTGATATCCCCTATAGTGAGTCGTATTACATGGTCATAGCTGTTTCCTGGCAGCTCTGGCCC
GTGTCTCAAAATCTCTGATGTTACATTGCACAAGATAAAATAATATCATCATGAACAATAAAACTGTCTG
CTTACATAAACAGTAATACAAGGGGTGTTATGAGCCATATTCAACGGGAAACGTCGAGGCCGCGATTAAA
TTCCAACATGGATGCTGATTTATATGGGTATAAATGGGCTCGCGATAATGTCGGGCAATCAGGTGCGACA
ATCTATCGCTTGTATGGGAAGCCCGATGCGCCAGAGTTGTTTCTGAAACATGGCAAAGGTAGCGTTGCCA
ATGATGTTACAGATGAGATGGTCAGACTAAACTGGCTGACGGAATTTATGCCTCTTCCGACCATCAAGCA
TTTTATCCGTACTCCTGATGATGCATGGTTACTCACCACTGCGATCCCCGGAAAAACAGCATTCCAGGTA
TTAGAAGAATATCCTGATTCAGGTGAAAATATTGTTGATGCGCTGGCAGTGTTCCTGCGCCGGTTGCATT
CGATTCCTGTTTGTAATTGTCCTTTTAACAGCGATCGCGTATTTCGTCTCGCTCAGGCGCAATCACGAAT
GAATAACGGTTTGGTTGATGCGAGTGATTTTGATGACGAGCGTAATGGCTGGCCTGTTGAACAAGTCTGG
AAAGAAATGCATAAACTTTTGCCATTCTCACCGGATTCAGTCGTCACTCATGGTGATTTCTCACTTGATA
ACCTTATTTTTGACGAGGGGAAATTAATAGGTTGTATTGATGTTGGACGAGTCGGAATCGCAGACCGATA
CCAGGATCTTGCCATCCTATGGAACTGCCTCGGTGAGTTTTCTCCTTCATTACAGAAACGGCTTTTTCAA
AAATATGGTATTGATAATCCTGATATGAATAAATTGCAGTTTCATTTGATGCTCGATGAGTTTTTCTAAT
CAGAATTGGTTAATTGGTTGTAACACTGGCAGAGCATTACGCTGACTTGACGGGACGGCGCAAGCTCATG
ACCAAAATCCCTTAACGTGAGTTACGCGTCGTTCCACTGAGCGTCAGACCCCGTAGAAAAGATCAAAGGA
TCTTCTTGAGATCCTTTTTTTCTGCGCGTAATCTGCTGCTTGCAAACAAAAAAACCACCGCTACCAGCGG
TGGTTTGTTTGCCGGATCAAGAGCTACCAACTCTTTTTCCGAAGGTAACTGGCTTCAGCAGAGCGCAGAT
ACCAAATACTGTTCTTCTAGTGTAGCCGTAGTTAGGCCACCACTTCAAGAACTCTGTAGCACCGCCTACA
TACCTCGCTCTGCTAATCCTGTTACCAGTGGCTGCTGCCAGTGGCGATAAGTCGTGTCTTACCGGGTTGG
ACTCAAGACGATAGTTACCGGATAAGGCGCAGCGGTCGGGCTGAACGGGGGGTTCGTGCACACAGCCCAG
CTTGGAGCGAACGACCTACACCGAACTGAGATACCTACAGCGTGAGCTATGAGAAAGCGCCACGCTTCCC
GAAGGGAGAAAGGCGGACAGGTATCCGGTAAGCGGCAGGGTCGGAACAGGAGAGCGCACGAGGGAGCTTC
CAGGGGGAAACGCCTGGTATCTTTATAGTCCTGTCGGGTTTCGCCACCTCTGACTTGAGCGTCGATTTTT
GTGATGCTCGTCAGGGGGGCGGAGCCTATGGAAAAACGCCAGCAACGCGGCCTTTTTACGGTTCCTGGCC
TTTTGCTGGCCTTTTGCTCACATGTT
