>Addgene plasmid #161119 | pDONR221-MFSD6_STOP | depositor partial sequence | sequence record 312173 | Codon-optimized ORF of MFSD6
ATGGCCGACGATAAGGTGGCCATCCTGACCGACGATGAGGAGGAGCAGAAGCGGAAGTACGTGCTGGCCG
ACCCTTTCAACGGCATCTCCAGAGAGCCAGAGCCCCCTTCTAATGAGACACCCAGCTCCACCGAGACATC
CGCCATCCCCGAGGAGGAGATCGACTGGATCGAGAAGCACTGCGTGAAGATCAACAATGATCTGCTGATC
TCTAAGGTGTTTTACTTCTTTTTCTACTCCGCCTATGGCTCTCTGTATCCTCTGCTGCCAGTGTACTATA
AGCAGCTGGGCATGAGCCCATCCCAGTCTGGACTGCTGGTGGGCATCCGGTACTTCATCGAGTTTTGTTC
TGCCCCTTTCTGGGGAGTGGTGGCAGATCGGTTCAAGAAGGGCAAGATCGTGCTGCTGTTCAGCCTGCTG
TGCTGGGTGCTGTTCAACCTGGGCATCGGCTTTGTGAAGCCTGCCACCCTGAGATGCGTGCCCAAGATCC
GCCCTACCACACACCCAACAAACGCCAGCCACCAGCTGACCATCCTGCCAACAAATTCTAGCTTCACCAG
CTTTCTGACAATCTCCCCCAAGATGCGGGAGAAGAGAAACCTGCTGGAGACCCGGCTGAACGTGAGCGAC
ACCGTGACACTGCCAACCGCACCTAACATGAATAGCGAGCCCACACTGCAGCCTCAGACCGGAGAGATCA
CAAACCGCATGATGGATCTGACCCTGAATTCCTCTACCGCCACACCAGTGTCTCCCGGCAGCGTGACAAA
GGAGACCACAACCGTGATCGTGACAACCACAAAGTCCCTGCCCTCTGACCAGGTCATGCTGGTGTACGAT
CAGCAGGAGGTGGAGGCCATCTTCCTGGTCATCCTGGTGGTGGTCATCATCGGCGAGTTTTTCTCCGCCA
GCTCCGTGACCATCGTGGACACCGTGACACTGCAGTACCTGGGCAAGCACCGGGATAGATATGGACTGCA
GAGGATGTGGGGAAGCCTGGGATGGGGACTGGCAATGCTGTCCGTGGGAATCGGCATCGACTACACCCAC
ATCGAGGTGCTGATCGATGGCAAGGGCTGCAAGCCACCCGAGTACCGCAATTATCAGATCGTGTTCATCG
TGTTTGGCGTGCTGATGACCATGGCCCTGATCGTGGCCACACAGTTTAGGTTCCGCTATAACCACTTCAA
GAATGACGATTCCAAGGGCAAGGAGGTGGAGATCCCTCAGGTGGAGCGGAACAATTCTACCGAGTCTAGC
GAGGAGACACCAACCACAACCAGCCACTCCCAGGCCTTTAACTTCTGGGACCTGATCAAGCTGCTGTGCT
CTGTGCAGTACGGCAGCGTGCTGTTCGTGGCCTGGTTCATGGGCTTTGGCTACGGCTTCGTGTTCACCTT
CCTGTATTGGCACCTGGAGGATCTGAATGGCACAACCACACTGTTTGGCGTGTGCAGCGTGCTGTCCCAC
GTGTCTGAGCTGACCGCCTACTTCTTCAGCCACAAGCTGATCGAGCTGATCGGCCACATCAGGGTGCTGT
ACATCGGCCTGGCCTGTAACACAGCCCGCTACATCTATATCTCCTATCTGGAGAATGCCTGGACCGTGCT
GCCTATGGAGGTGCTGCAGGGAGTGACACACGCAGCAATCTGGGCAGCATGCATCAGCTACCTGTCCGCC
GCAGTGCCTCCAGAGCTGAGGACCAGCGCCCAGGGCATCCTGCAGGGCCTGCACCTGGGACTGGGAAGGG
GATGCGGAGCCATGATCGGCGGCGTGCTGGTGAACTATTTCGGAGCAGCAGCCACCTTTCGGGGAATCGG
CATGGCCTGTCTGGTCATCCTGCTGCTGTTCGCCCTGATCCAGTGGCTGGCCGTGCCTGACGAGGAGGAG
GATAAGACAATGCTGGCCGAGAGAATCCCAGTGCCCTCCTCTCCTGTGCCAATCGCCACCATCGACCTGG
TGCAGCAGCAGACAGAGGATGTGATGCCACGGATCGAGCCCAGACTGCCCCCTAAGAAGACCAAGCACCA
GGAGGAGCAGGAGGACGTGAACAAGCCTGCCTGGGGCGTGAGCTCCTCTCCATGGGTGACCTTCGTGTAC
GCCCTGTATCAGATCAAGGAGATGATGCAGCTGACCAGGGATAACAGGGCAAGCGAGATCCAGCCACTGC
AGGGCACAAACGAGAATCGGGAGAATTCCCCTGCAGGAAGAGCACAGCCAGTGCCTTGCGAGACCCACTC
TGACCCAAGCAGGAATCAGCCAAGCCCAGATGCAGCAGCATCCCAGACCCAGACATCTCCTGCCCACCCA
AGCGTGGACCCCTGTACCGAGGAGTCCGAGGAGCAGCAGGCACAGCTGGCCGCCGGCGGCCACTAA
